Addgene plasmid #201811: pET28a-TG2x-DogTag2
Purpose: Bacterial expression of a modified Transglutaminase 2 with a peptide tag for modular ligation directed by SnoopLigase2
Depositing lab: Mark Howarth. Depositing organization: University of Oxford. Publication: Design and Evolution of Enhanced Peptide-Peptide Ligation for Modular Transglutaminase Assembly. Keeble AH, Wood DP, Howarth M. Bioconjug Chem. 2023 Jun 8. doi: 10.1021/acs.bioconjchem.3c00122. PubMed 37289810.
Backbone
  Vector backbone: pET28a
  Backbone manufacturer: Novagen
  Backbone size w/o insert (bp): 5369
  Total vector size (bp): 6896
  Vector type: Bacterial Expression
Growth in bacteria
  Bacterial resistance: Kanamycin, 50 μg/mL
  Growth temperature: 37°C
  Growth strain: DH5alpha
  Copy number: High Copy
Gene/Insert
  Gene/Insert name: TG2x (alt name: Transglutaminase 2)
  Species: Synthetic
  Insert size (bp): 1527
  Mutation: C230S mutation to slow oxidative inactivation of transamidase activity
  Promoter: T7
  Tag / fusion protein: DogTag2 (C terminal on insert); His10 (C terminal on insert)
  Cloning method: Gibson Cloning
  Sequencing primers: 5′ T7F; 3′ T7R
Terms and licenses: Academic/Nonprofit Terms; Industry Terms: Not Available to Industry
How to cite: pET28a-TG2x-DogTag2 was a gift from Mark Howarth (Addgene plasmid # 201811)
