[The description below was written by a language model from this plasmid's Addgene catalogue record and pLannotate feature annotations shown in this document.]
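Description:
pET28a-TG2x-DogTag2 is a bacterial expression plasmid built on the Novagen pET28a backbone for producing a modified transglutaminase 2 in E. coli. It replicates from a ColE1/pBR322-type origin accompanied by the rop gene and bom region, carries an f1 phage origin, and is selected with kanamycin through the aph(3')-Ia resistance gene. The catalogue lists it as high copy, although the presence of rop is usually associated with moderated copy number. The catalogue gives a total size of 6,896 bp, whereas the annotated sequencing result is 6,770 nt, a discrepancy the record does not explain. Short tetracycline-resistance and AmpR promoter fragments in the annotation are non-functional matches within the backbone.

The expression cassette follows the standard pET arrangement: a T7 promoter with an adjacent lac operator, the T7 gene 10 ribosome binding site, the coding sequence and a T7 terminator, with lacI supplied on the plasmid. Transcription therefore depends on a host providing T7 RNA polymerase and is induced with IPTG. The insert, TG2x, is a synthetic sequence of about 1.5 kb that the annotation matches as a fragment of human TGM2. It carries a C230S substitution intended to slow oxidative inactivation of its transamidase activity. DogTag2 and a His10 tag are fused at the C terminus, the latter allowing metal-affinity purification. Additional small His and SET1 fragment hits lie downstream of the His10 tag, towards the terminator. DogTag2 is a peptide partner for SnoopLigase2-directed peptide–peptide ligation, so the purified enzyme can be covalently joined to other tagged modules for modular transglutaminase assembly.
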