Features (pLannotate 1.2.2; 20 found; start..end, strand, type, name):
     26..73      -  terminator     T7 terminator: transcription terminator for bacteriophage T7 RNA polymerase
     81..130     -  CDS            SET1 (fragment): solubility-enhancement tag derived from T7 phage gene 10B
    140..157     -  CDS            9xHis (fragment): 9xHis affinity tag
    185..214     -  CDS            10xHis: 10xHis affinity tag
    311..1705    -  CDS            TGM2 (fragment): TGM2_HUMAN - Experimental evidence at protein level: Swiss-Prot protein existence level 1. [Isoform 2]: Has cytotoxic activity: is able to induce apoptosis independently of its acyltransferase activity. From Homo sapiens (Human).
   1712..1734    -  RBS            RBS: efficient ribosome binding site from bacteriophage T7 gene 10 (Olins and Rangwala, 1989)
   1749..1773    -  protein_bind   lac operator: The lac repressor binds to the lac operator to inhibit transcription in E. coli. This inhibition can be relieved by adding lactose or isopropyl-β-D-thiogalactopyranoside (IPTG). lac repressor encoded by lacI
   1774..1792    -  promoter       T7 promoter: promoter for bacteriophage T7 RNA polymerase
   1814..2093    +  CDS            TcR (fragment): tetracycline efflux protein; tet; confers resistance to tetracycline
   2101..2178    +  promoter       lacI promoter: lacI
   2179..3261    +  CDS            lacI: lac repressor; lacI; The lac repressor binds to the lac operator to inhibit transcription in E. coli. This inhibition can be relieved by adding lactose or isopropyl-β-D-thiogalactopyranoside (IPTG).
   3274..3295    +  protein_bind   CAP binding site: CAP binding activates transcription in the presence of cAMP. E. coli catabolite activator protein
   3310..3601    +  CDS            TcR (fragment): tetracycline efflux protein; tet; confers resistance to tetracycline
   3673..4053    -  CDS            YPB1_ECOLX: Protein predicted: Swiss-Prot protein existence level 4. From Escherichia coli.
   4070..4261    +  CDS            rop: Rop protein, which maintains plasmids at low copy number; rop
   4363..4502    +  misc_feature   bom: basis of mobility region from pBR322
   4688..5275    -  rep_origin     ori: high-copy-number ColE1/pMB1/pBR322/pUC origin of replication
   5397..6212    +  CDS            KanR: aminoglycoside phosphotransferase; aph(3')-Ia; confers resistance to kanamycin in bacteria or G418 (Geneticin®) in eukaryotes
   6221..6278    -  promoter       AmpR promoter (fragment): bla
   6331..6759    -  rep_origin     f1 ori (sequence partly withheld): f1 bacteriophage origin of replication; arrow indicates direction of (+) strand synthesis
>Addgene plasmid #201811 | pET28a-TG2x-DogTag2 | addgene full sequence | sequence record 404734 | Addgene NGS Result
ATCCGGATATAGTTCCTCCTTTCAGCAAAAAACCCCTCAAGACCCGTTTAGAGGCCCCAAGGGGTTATGC
TAGTTATTGCTCAGCGGTGGCAGCAGCCAACTCAGCTTCCTTTCGGGCTTTGTTAGCAGCCGGATCTCAG
TGGTGGTGGTGGTGGTGCTCGAGTGCGGCCGCAAGCTTTTATTAATGGTGATGGTGATGGTGATGGTGAT
GGTGACCACTTTCACCACTACCTTTCGGCGGCAGCGGTTCATTGGTGATATAATGTTTACCATCGGTGAA
TTCGTATGTAGCCGGAATATCAGAGCTGCCTAATTTATTCAAATGGTTTGCCCGGGTGAAAGCTTCACGC
TCTTCCGAAGAGCCCTCAGGGTATTTGTACGTGTGGGTGATATCTTCGCGCTCATCGCGGCCAACCGACT
TTGTACTAATCTTAAGGCCAACGATTAACGAACGATTGATCGATTTATGTACAGACCCGTCATCCTGTTG
AATCCAGTCAACCACGTCAGCGTTCACCTCCGCGAAGACAAATGGTGCATCGTACTTTGTGGAGAGGTCG
CCCTCTTTGATCGCGCGGACAGGCACAGGGCCGCAACAATACGTCCCTTCACTTTTTTCCTGAGGTGTTG
GATCCAGTGCTTGCCAGCCTTCGTAACCCGGCTGTAAATCCGGACGTGTCATCCAGCTCTCCACCCAACA
ATGGAAATTCCAAATCATTTCGCTTTTATCGCCCTGGATCTCCCCAAATTCGTTGCGGAAATACTCGATC
AGTAAGTTAGAGTTCTGATCATGTGCCGAGTTGTAATTTGTAACGACCCGCGTTGGGATACCCAAACACC
GTAATACAGTGCAAGCTACTGCGGCGAACACCCAGCATTGGCCGTACTTCACCCGCTGACAACCGTGGTT
CTTCCAACGCCGCAAGATGTCCACGCTACCAATCCAACTCATCGGGGACACCCCATCGCCATAATTGTTG
TCCCACCGGCCCAAGAGAACGCCCTGATCATCGTTGCTGTTTACCATCCCTGACACAACCCGCCCTACGT
ATACTGGACTGGACCGCCGGGAACAATCCCGCCCAGCGTTCTTTAAAAACTTTGGGTTGACGTCAAGGAG
AATGAGACAGATGTCCAGGATGCCGTCCTCGAATTGCCCGAAGTTCCACGGAATATTCTTAATGAACTTC
GCGGACCCCTGATAGATGAAACCCTGTTGGGTCAAGACATACTCTTGGCGCTCCTCCTCACTATCCAAAT
AAACTGCATCGGCCGGGCACCAAGCGTTAAACAGGAGGATAAAATGCCCGAGTACGAAGCTCGAACCTTG
GTAACCGGTCGACGCCTCCAAGCTTAAACGGTACAAACCGATCGGGGCATTTGCTGGAGTGGTCAACTGC
AGACTAAGAGTGCAATCTTGTTGATCGACCACGGTTGCAGTCCAATCACCTTCCTCGACAGCGTCACGCA
ATGGGAAACGGGCCTTCGTGCCTGCTTCCTGGGATGGGGCCGGACCAGTTACAACACTGAAAGTTAAGGA
GTCAACACTAGCCTCGTAATTACGCCCTTCAAAATGTAAGGTTAACCAGAATGGTTGACCACGACGGACG
ACCAGCTTTTCCCGGCAGAGGTCGGCAGTATGGTGGTCCCGCCCATTCGTCTCGAGTTCCAAGTCACAGC
GCTCAAGAACCAGTTCTTCGGCCATGGTATATCTCCTTCTTAAAGTTAAACAAAATTATTTCTAGAGGGG
AATTGTTATCCGCTCACAATTCCCCTATAGTGAGTCGTATTAATTTCGCGGGATCGAGATCTCGATCCTC
TACGCCGGACGCATCGTGGCCGGCATCACCGGCGCCACAGGTGCGGTTGCTGGCGCCTATATCGCCGACA
TCACCGATGGGGAAGATCGGGCTCGCCACTTCGGGCTCATGAGCGCTTGTTTCGGCGTGGGTATGGTGGC
AGGCCCCGTGGCCGGGGGACTGTTGGGCGCCATCTCCTTGCATGCACCATTCCTTGCGGCGGCGGTGCTC
AACGGCCTCAACCTACTACTGGGCTGCTTCCTAATGCAGGAGTCGCATAAGGGAGAGCGTCGAGATCCCG
GACACCATCGAATGGCGCAAAACCTTTCGCGGTATGGCATGATAGCGCCCGGAAGAGAGTCAATTCAGGG
TGGTGAATGTGAAACCAGTAACGTTATACGATGTCGCAGAGTATGCCGGTGTCTCTTATCAGACCGTTTC
CCGCGTGGTGAACCAGGCCAGCCACGTTTCTGCGAAAACGCGGGAAAAAGTGGAAGCGGCGATGGCGGAG
CTGAATTACATTCCCAACCGCGTGGCACAACAACTGGCGGGCAAACAGTCGTTGCTGATTGGCGTTGCCA
CCTCCAGTCTGGCCCTGCACGCGCCGTCGCAAATTGTCGCGGCGATTAAATCTCGCGCCGATCAACTGGG
TGCCAGCGTGGTGGTGTCGATGGTAGAACGAAGCGGCGTCGAAGCCTGTAAAGCGGCGGTGCACAATCTT
CTCGCGCAACGCGTCAGTGGGCTGATCATTAACTATCCGCTGGATGACCAGGATGCCATTGCTGTGGAAG
CTGCCTGCACTAATGTTCCGGCGTTATTTCTTGATGTCTCTGACCAGACACCCATCAACAGTATTATTTT
CTCCCATGAAGACGGTACGCGACTGGGCGTGGAGCATCTGGTCGCATTGGGTCACCAGCAAATCGCGCTG
TTAGCGGGCCCATTAAGTTCTGTCTCGGCGCGTCTGCGTCTGGCTGGCTGGCATAAATATCTCACTCGCA
ATCAAATTCAGCCGATAGCGGAACGGGAAGGCGACTGGAGTGCCATGTCCGGTTTTCAACAAACCATGCA
AATGCTGAATGAGGGCATCGTTCCCACTGCGATGCTGGTTGCCAACGATCAGATAGCGCTGGGCGCAATG
CGCGCCATTACCGAGTCCGGGCTGCGCGTTGGTGCGGATATCTCGGTAGTGGGATACGACGATACCGAAG
ACAGCTCATGTTATATCCCGCCGTTAACCACCATCAAACAGGATTTTCGCCTGCTGGGGCAAACCAGCGT
GGACCGCTTGCTGCAACTCTCTCAGGGCCAGGCGGTGAAGGGCAATCAGCTGTTGCCCGTCTCACTGGTG
AAAAGAAAAACCACCCTGGCGCCCAATACGCAAACCGCCTCTCCCCGCGCGTTGGCCGATTCATTAATGC
AGCTGGCACGACAGGTTTCCCGACTGGAAAGCGGGCAGTGAGCGCAACGCAATTAATGTAAGTTAGCTCA
CTCATTAGGCACCGGGATCTCGACCGATGCCCTTGAGAGCCTTCAACCCAGTCAGCTCCTTCCGGTGGGC
GCGGGGCATGACTATCGTCGCCGCACTTATGACTGTCTTCTTTATCATGCAACTCGTAGGACAGGTGCCG
GCAGCGCTCTGGGTCATTTTCGGCGAGGACCGCTTTCGCTGGAGCGCGACGATGATCGGCCTGTCGCTTG
CGGTATTCGGAATCTTGCACGCCCTCGCTCAAGCCTTCGTCACTGGTCCCGCCACCAAACGTTTCGGCGA
GAAGCAGGCCATTATCGCCGGCATGGCGGCCCCACGGGTGCGCATGATCGTGCTCCTGTCGTTGAGGACC
CGGCTAGGCTGGCGGGGTTGCCTTACTGGTTAGCAGAATGAATCACCGATACGCGAGCGAACGTGAAGCG
ACTGCTGCTGCAAAACGTCTGCGACCTGAGCAACAACATGAATGGTCTTCGGTTTCCGTGTTTCGTAAAG
TCTGGAAACGCGGAAGTCAGCGCCCTGCACCATTATGTTCCGGATCTGCATCGCAGGATGCTGCTGGCTA
CCCTGTGGAACACCTACATCTGTATTAACGAAGCGCTGGCATTGACCCTGAGTGATTTTTCTCTGGTCCC
GCCGCATCCATACCGCCAGTTGTTTACCCTCACAACGTTCCAGTAACCGGGCATGTTCATCATCAGTAAC
CCGTATCGTGAGCATCCTCTCTCGTTTCATCGGTATCATTACCCCCATGAACAGAAATCCCCCTTACACG
GAGGCATCAGTGACCAAACAGGAAAAAACCGCCCTTAACATGGCCCGCTTTATCAGAAGCCAGACATTAA
CGCTTCTGGAGAAACTCAACGAGCTGGACGCGGATGAACAGGCAGACATCTGTGAATCGCTTCACGACCA
CGCTGATGAGCTTTACCGCAGCTGCCTCGCGCGTTTCGGTGATGACGGTGAAAACCTCTGACACATGCAG
CTCCCGGAGACGGTCACAGCTTGTCTGTAAGCGGATGCCGGGAGCAGACAAGCCCGTCAGGGCGCGTCAG
CGGGTGTTGGCGGGTGTCGGGGCGCAGCCATGACCCAGTCACGTAGCGATAGCGGAGTGTATACTGGCTT
AACTATGCGGCATCAGAGCAGATTGTACTGAGAGTGCACCATTGCGGTGTGAAATACCGCACAGATGCGT
AAGGAGAAAATACCGCATCAGGCGCTCTTCCGCTTCCTCGCTCACTGACTCGCTGCGCTCGGTCGTTCGG
CTGCGGCGAGCGGTATCAGCTCACTCAAAGGCGGTAATACGGTTATCCACAGAATCAGGGGATAACGCAG
GAAAGAACATGTGAGCAAAAGGCCAGCAAAAGGCCAGGAACCGTAAAAAGGCCGCGTTGCTGGCGTTTTT
CCATAGGCTCCGCCCCCCTGACGAGCATCACAAAAATCGACGCTCAAGTCAGAGGTGGCGAAACCCGACA
GGACTATAAAGATACCAGGCGTTTCCCCCTGGAAGCTCCCTCGTGCGCTCTCCTGTTCCGACCCTGCCGC
TTACCGGATACCTGTCCGCCTTTCTCCCTTCGGGAAGCGTGGCGCTTTCTCATAGCTCACGCTGTAGGTA
TCTCAGTTCGGTGTAGGTCGTTCGCTCCAAGCTGGGCTGTGTGCACGAACCCCCCGTTCAGCCCGACCGC
TGCGCCTTATCCGGTAACTATCGTCTTGAGTCCAACCCGGTAAGACACGACTTATCGCCACTGGCAGCAG
CCACTGGTAACAGGATTAGCAGAGCGAGGTATGTAGGCGGTGCTACAGAGTTCTTGAAGTGGTGGCCTAA
CTACGGCTACACTAGAAGGACAGTATTTGGTATCTGCGCTCTGCTGAAGCCAGTTACCTTCGGAAAAAGA
GTTGGTAGCTCTTGATCCGGCAAACAAACCACCGCTGGTAGCGGTGGTTTTTTGTTTGCAAGCAGCAGAT
TACGCGCAGAAAAAAAGGATCTCAAGAAGATCCTTTGATCTTTTCTACGGGGTCTGACGCTCAGTGGAAC
GAAAACTCACGTTAAGGGATTTTGGTCATGAACAATAAAACTGTCTGCTTACATAAACAGTAATACAAGG
GGTGTTATGAGCCATATTCAACGGGAAACGTCTTGCTCTAGGCCGCGATTAAATTCCAACATGGATGCTG
ATTTATATGGGTATAAATGGGCTCGCGATAATGTCGGGCAATCAGGTGCGACAATCTATCGATTGTATGG
GAAGCCCGATGCGCCAGAGTTGTTTCTGAAACATGGCAAAGGTAGCGTTGCCAATGATGTTACAGATGAG
ATGGTCAGACTAAACTGGCTGACGGAATTTATGCCTCTTCCGACCATCAAGCATTTTATCCGTACTCCTG
ATGATGCATGGTTACTCACCACTGCGATCCCCGGGAAAACAGCATTCCAGGTATTAGAAGAATATCCTGA
TTCAGGTGAAAATATTGTTGATGCGCTGGCAGTGTTCCTGCGCCGGTTGCATTCGATTCCTGTTTGTAAT
TGTCCTTTTAACAGCGATCGCGTATTTCGTCTCGCTCAGGCGCAATCACGAATGAATAACGGTTTGGTTG
ATGCGAGTGATTTTGATGACGAGCGTAATGGCTGGCCTGTTGAACAAGTCTGGAAAGAAATGCATAAACT
TTTGCCATTCTCACCGGATTCAGTCGTCACTCATGGTGATTTCTCACTTGATAACCTTATTTTTGACGAG
GGGAAATTAATAGGTTGTATTGATGTTGGACGAGTCGGAATCGCAGACCGATACCAGGATCTTGCCATCC
TATGGAACTGCCTCGGTGAGTTTTCTCCTTCATTACAGAAACGGCTTTTTCAAAAATATGGTATTGATAA
TCCTGATATGAATAAATTGCAGTTTCATTTGATGCTCGATGAGTTTTTCTAAGAATTAATTCATGAGCGG
ATACATATTTGAATGTATTTAGAAAAATAAACAAATAGGGGTTCCGCGCACATTTCCCCGAAAAGTGCCA
CCTAAATTGTAAGCGTTAATATTTTGTTAAAATTCGCGTTAAATTTTTGTTAAATCAGCTCATTTTTTAA
CCAATAGGCCGAAATCGGCAAAATCCCTTATAAATCAAAAGAATAGACCGAGATAGGGT
[37 nt withheld, positions 6430-6466]
AAAGAACGTGGACTCCAACGTCAAAGG
[49 nt withheld, positions 6494-6542]
T
[91 nt withheld, positions 6544-6634]
G
[124 nt withheld, positions 6636-6759]
CCCATTCGCCA
