>Addgene plasmid #201811 | pET28a-TG2x-DogTag2 | depositor partial sequence | sequence record 391628 | TG2x-DogTag2
ATGGCCGAAGAACTGGTTCTTGAGCGCTGTGACTTGGAACTCGAGACGAATGGGCGGGACCACCATACTG
CCGACCTCTGCCGGGAAAAGCTGGTCGTCCGTCGTGGTCAACCATTCTGGTTAACCTTACATTTTGAAGG
GCGTAATTACGAGGCTAGTGTTGACTCCTTAACTTTCAGTGTTGTAACTGGTCCGGCCCCATCCCAGGAA
GCAGGCACGAAGGCCCGTTTCCCATTGCGTGACGCTGTCGAGGAAGGTGATTGGACTGCAACCGTGGTCG
ATCAACAAGATTGCACTCTTAGTCTGCAGTTGACCACTCCAGCAAATGCCCCGATCGGTTTGTACCGTTT
AAGCTTGGAGGCGTCGACCGGTTACCAAGGTTCGAGCTTCGTACTCGGGCATTTTATCCTCCTGTTTAAC
GCTTGGTGCCCGGCCGATGCAGTTTATTTGGATAGTGAGGAGGAGCGCCAAGAGTATGTCTTGACCCAAC
AGGGTTTCATCTATCAGGGGTCCGCGAAGTTCATTAAGAATATTCCGTGGAACTTCGGGCAATTCGAGGA
CGGCATCCTGGACATCTGTCTCATTCTCCTTGACGTCAACCCAAAGTTTTTAAAGAACGCTGGGCGGGAT
TGTTCCCGGCGGTCCAGTCCAGTATACGTAGGGCGGGTTGTGTCAGGGATGGTAAACAGCAACGATGATC
AGGGCGTTCTCTTGGGCCGGTGGGACAACAATTATGGCGATGGGGTGTCCCCGATGAGTTGGATTGGTAG
CGTGGACATCTTGCGGCGTTGGAAGAACCACGGTTGTCAGCGGGTGAAGTACGGCCAATGCTGGGTGTTC
GCCGCAGTAGCTTGCACTGTATTACGGTGTTTGGGTATCCCAACGCGGGTCGTTACAAATTACAACTCGG
CACATGATCAGAACTCTAACTTACTGATCGAGTATTTCCGCAACGAATTTGGGGAGATCCAGGGCGATAA
AAGCGAAATGATTTGGAATTTCCATTGTTGGGTGGAGAGCTGGATGACACGTCCGGATTTACAGCCGGGT
TACGAAGGCTGGCAAGCACTGGATCCAACACCTCAGGAAAAAAGTGAAGGGACGTATTGTTGCGGCCCTG
TGCCTGTCCGCGCGATCAAAGAGGGCGACCTCTCCACAAAGTACGATGCACCATTTGTCTTCGCGGAGGT
GAACGCTGACGTGGTTGACTGGATTCAACAGGATGACGGGTCTGTACATAAATCGATCAATCGTTCGTTA
ATCGTTGGCCTTAAGATTAGTACAAAGTCGGTTGGCCGCGATGAGCGCGAAGATATCACCCACACGTACA
AATACCCTGAGGGCTCTTCGGAAGAGCGTGAAGCTTTCACCCGGGCAAACCATTTGAATAAATTAGGCAG
CTCTGATATTCCGGCTACATACGAATTCACCGATGGTAAACATTATATCACCAATGAACCGCTGCCGCCG
AAAGGTAGTGGTGAAAGTGGTCACCATCACCATCACCATCACCATCACCATTAATAA
